Addgene plasmid #186829: pCAGGS-FLAG-BMAL1
Purpose: Expresses FLAG-BMAL1 in mammalian cells
Depositing lab: Hung-Chun Chang. Depositing organization: Center for Excellence in Brain Science and Intelligence Technology, Chinese Academy of Sciences. Publication: ISX-9 potentiates CaMKIIdelta-mediated BMAL1 activation to enhance circadian amplitude. Li H, Ou J, Li Y, Xu N, Li Q, Wu P, Peng C, Tang YC, Chang HC. Commun Biol. 2022 Jul 28;5(1):750. doi: 10.1038/s42003-022-03725-x. PubMed 35902736.
Backbone
  Vector backbone: pCAGGS
  Total vector size (bp): 6701
  Vector type: Mammalian Expression
Growth in bacteria
  Bacterial resistance: Ampicillin, 100 μg/mL
  Growth temperature: 37°C
  Growth strain: DH5alpha
  Copy number: High Copy
Gene/Insert
  Gene/Insert name: bmal1
  Species: M. musculus (mouse)
  Insert size (bp): 1878
  GenBank ID: NM_007489.4
  Entrez Gene: Bmal1 (a.k.a. Arnt3, Arntl, BMAL1b, MOP3, bHLHe5, bmal1b')
  Tag / fusion protein: FLAG (N terminal on backbone)
Terms and licenses: Academic/Nonprofit Terms; Industry Terms: Not Available to Industry
How to cite: pCAGGS-FLAG-BMAL1 was a gift from Hung-Chun Chang (Addgene plasmid # 186829 ; http://n2t.net/addgene:186829 ; RRID:Addgene_186829)
