[The description below was written by a language model from this plasmid's Addgene catalogue record and pLannotate feature annotations shown in this document.]
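Description:
pCAGGS-FLAG-BMAL1 is a mammalian expression plasmid built on the pCAGGS backbone, designed for strong constitutive expression of an N-terminally FLAG-tagged mouse BMAL1 (Bmal1/Arntl) in transfected cells. It is propagated in E. coli as a high-copy plasmid through a ColE1/pUC-type origin and is selected with ampicillin via the β-lactamase gene and its own promoter. The catalogue lists a total size of about 6.7 kb, which agrees closely with the sequenced record. No mammalian selection marker is annotated, so the plasmid appears suited mainly to transient expression.

The expression cassette is driven by the composite CAG promoter: the human cytomegalovirus immediate-early enhancer, the chicken β-actin promoter, and a chimeric chicken β-actin/rabbit β-globin intron, which together give high, broadly active transcription. Downstream sits a short FLAG-matching segment (annotated as a fragment of 3xFLAG, 24 nt long, consistent with a single epitope) followed by the roughly 1.9 kb BMAL1 coding sequence. The annotation tool matched this to the human ARNTL protein by homology, but the catalogue identifies the insert as mouse. Transcripts are terminated by the rabbit β-globin polyadenylation signal. The small HBB fragments flagging the insert are most likely β-globin exon remnants belonging to the pCAGGS backbone rather than expressed payload. The backbone also carries an SV40 origin, which permits episomal replication in cells expressing large T antigen, an SV40 poly(A) signal, and residual lac promoter/operator and lacI fragments.

BMAL1 is a bHLH-PAS transcriptional activator and core circadian clock component. This construct serves to overexpress it with an epitope for detection or immunoprecipitation, and was deposited with a study of CaMKIIδ-mediated BMAL1 activation and circadian amplitude.
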