Features (pLannotate 1.2.2; 19 found; start..end, strand, type, name):
      5..384     +  enhancer       CMV enhancer: human cytomegalovirus immediate early enhancer
    386..662     +  promoter       chicken β-actin promoter: No description available
    663..1679    +  intron         chimeric intron: chimera between introns from chicken β-actin and rabbit β-globin
   1677..1736    +  CDS            HBB (fragment): HBB_LEPEU - Experimental evidence at protein level: Swiss-Prot protein existence level 1. Involved in oxygen transport from the lung to the various peripheral tissues. From Lepus europaeus (European hare).
   1740..1763    +  CDS            3xFLAG (fragment): three tandem FLAG® epitope tags
   1773..3647    +  CDS            ARNTL: BMAL1_HUMAN - Also known as BHLHE5, BMAL1, MOP3, PASD3. Experimental evidence at protein level: Swiss-Prot protein existence level 1. Transcriptional activator which forms a core component of the circadian clock. The circadian clock, an internal time-keeping system, regulates various physiological processes through the generation of approximately 24 hour circadian rhythms in gene expression, which are translated into rhythms in metabolism and behavior. It is derived from the Latin roots 'circa' (about) and 'diem' (day) and acts as an important regulator of a wide array of physiological functio
   3666..3746    +  CDS            HBB (fragment): HBB_PONPY - Experimental evidence at transcript level: Swiss-Prot protein existence level 2. Involved in oxygen transport from the lung to the various peripheral tissues. From Pongo pygmaeus (Bornean orangutan).
   3817..3872    +  polyA_signal   β-globin poly(A) signal: rabbit β-globin polyadenylation signal (Gil and Proudfoot, 1987)
   4257..4273    -  protein_bind   lac operator: The lac repressor binds to the lac operator to inhibit transcription in E. coli. This inhibition can be relieved by adding lactose or isopropyl-β-D-thiogalactopyranoside (IPTG). lac repressor encoded by lacI
   4281..4311    -  promoter       lac promoter: promoter for the E. coli lac operon
   4326..4347    -  protein_bind   CAP binding site: CAP binding activates transcription in the presence of cAMP. E. coli catabolite activator protein
   4360..4399    -  CDS            lacI (fragment): lac repressor; lacI; The lac repressor binds to the lac operator to inhibit transcription in E. coli. This inhibition can be relieved by adding lactose or isopropyl-β-D-thiogalactopyranoside (IPTG).
   4406..4428    +  promoter       SV40 promoter (fragment): SV40 enhancer and early promoter
   4452..4587    +  rep_origin     SV40 ori: SV40 origin of replication
   4607..4741    +  polyA_signal   SV40 poly(A) signal: SV40 polyadenylation signal
   4743..4797    -  CDS            lacI (fragment): lac repressor; lacI; The lac repressor binds to the lac operator to inhibit transcription in E. coli. This inhibition can be relieved by adding lactose or isopropyl-β-D-thiogalactopyranoside (IPTG).
   4980..5568    -  rep_origin     ori: high-copy-number ColE1/pMB1/pBR322/pUC origin of replication
   5739..6599    -  CDS            AmpR: β-lactamase; bla; confers resistance to ampicillin, carbenicillin, and related antibiotics
   6600..6704    -  promoter       AmpR promoter: bla
>Addgene plasmid #186829 | pCAGGS-FLAG-BMAL1 | addgene full sequence | sequence record 370052 | Addgene NGS Result
GGTCGACATTGATTATTGACTAGTTATTAATAGTAATCAATTACGGGGTCATTAGTTCATAGCCCATATA
TGGAGTTCCGCGTTACATAACTTACGGTAAATGGCCCGCCTGGCTGACCGCCCAACGACCCCCGCCCATT
GACGTCAATAATGACGTATGTTCCCATAGTAACGCCAATAGGGACTTTCCATTGACGTCAATGGGTGGAG
TATTTACGGTAAACTGCCCACTTGGCAGTACATCAAGTGTATCATATGCCAAGTACGCCCCCTATTGACG
TCAATGACGGTAAATGGCCCGCCTGGCATTATGCCCAGTACATGACCTTATGGGACTTTCCTACTTGGCA
GTACATCTACGTATTAGTCATCGCTATTACCATGGTCGAGGTGAGCCCCACGTTCTGCTTCACTCTCCCC
ATCTCCCCCCCCTCCCCACCCCCAATTTTGTATTTATTTATTTTTTAATTATTTTGTGCAGCGATGGGGG
CGGGGGGGGGGGGGGNSGCGCGCCRGGSGGGGSGGGGSGGGGSGRGGGGSGGGGSGGGGSGAGGCGGAGA
GGTGCGGCGGCAGCCAATCAGAGCGGCGCGCTCCGAAAGTTTCCTTTTATGGCGAGGCGGCGGCGGCGGC
GGCCCTATAAAAAGCGAAGCGCGCGGCGGGCGGGAGTCGCTGCGCGCTGCCTTCGCCCCGTGCCCCGCTC
CGCCGCCGCCTCGCGCCGCCCGCCCCGGCTCTGACTGACCGCGTTACTCCCACAGGTGAGCGGGCGGGAC
GGCCCTTCTCCTCCGGGCTGTAATTAGCGCTTGGTTTAATGACGGCTTGTTTCTTTTCTGTGGCTGCGTG
AAAGCCTTGAGGGGCTCCGGGAGGGCCCTTTGTGCGGGGGGAGCGGCTCGGGGGGTGCGTGCGTGTGTGT
GTGCGTGGGGAGCGCCGCGTGCGGCTCCGCGCTGCCCGGCGGCTGTGAGCGCTGCGGGCGCGGCGCGGGG
CTTTGTGCGCTCCGCAGTGTGCGCGAGGGGAGCGCGGCCGGGGGCGGTGCCCCGCGGTGCGGGGGGGGCT
GCGAGGGGAACAAAGGCTGCGTGCGGGGTGTGTGCGTGGGGGGGTGAGCAGGGGGTGTGGGCGCGTCGGT
CGGGCTGCAACCCCCCCTGCACCCCCCTCCCCGAGTTGCTGAGCACGGCCCGGCTTCGGGTGCGGGGCTC
CGTACGGGGCGTGGCGCGGGGCTCGCCGTGCCGGGCGGGGGGTGGCGGCAGGTGGGGGTGCCGGGCGGGG
CGGGGCCGCCTCGGGCCGGGGRGGGCTCGGGGGAGGGGCGCGGCGGCCCCCGGAGCGCCGGCGGCTGTCG
AGGCGCGGCGAGCCGCAGCCATTGCCTTTTATGGTAATCGTGCGAGAGGGCGCAGGGACTTCCTTTGTCC
CAAATCTGTGCGGAGCCGAAATCTGGGAGGCGCCGCCGCACCCCCTCTAGCGGGCGCGGGGCGAAGCGGT
GCGGCGCCGGCAGGAAGGAAATGGGCGGGGAGGGCCTTCGTGCGTCGCCGCGCCGCCGTCCCCTTCTCCC
TCTCCAGCCTCGGGGCTGTCCGCGGGGGGACGGCTGCCTTCGGGGGGGACGGGGCAGGGCGGGGTTCGGC
TTCTGGCGTGTGACCGGCGGCTCTAGAGCCTCTGCTAACCATGTTCATGCCTTCTTCTTTTTCCTACAGC
TCCTGGGCAACGTGCTGGTTATTGTGCTGTCTCATCATTTTGGCAAAGAATTCACCATGGATTACAAGGA
TGACGACGATAAGTGCGGCCGCGCGGACCAGAGAATGGACATTTCCTCAACCATCAGCGACTTCATGTCT
CCGGGCCCCACCGACCTACTCTCCGGTTCCCTGGGCACCAGTGGTGTGGACTGCAATCGCAAGAGGAAAG
GCAGTGCCACTGACTACCAAGAAAGTATGGACACAGACAAAGATGACCCTCATGGAAGGTTAGAATATGC
AGAACACCAAGGAAGGATCAAGAATGCAAGGGAGGCCCACAGTCAGATTGAAAAGAGGCGTCGGGACAAA
ATGAACAGTTTCATTGATGAATTGGCTTCTTTGGTACCAACATGCAATGCAATGTCCAGGAAGTTAGATA
AACTCACCGTGCTAAGGATGGCTGTTCAGCACATGAAAACTTTGAGAGGTGCCACCAACCCATACACAGA
AGCAAACTACAAGCCAACATTTCTATCAGATGACGAACTGAAACACCTAATTCTCAGGGCAGCAGATGGA
TTTTTGTTTGTCGTAGGATGTGACCGAGGGAAGATCCTCTTTGTCTCCGAGTCTGTCTTCAAGATCCTCA
ATTATAGCCAGAATGACCTTATTGGCCAGAGCTTGTTTGACTACCTGCATCCAAAAGATATTGCCAAAGT
TAAGGAACAGCTATCTTCCTCGGACACTGCGCCCCGGGAGCGACTCATTGATGCCAAGACTGGACTTCCG
GTTAAAACGGATATAACCCCTGGGCCCTCCCGGCTATGCTCTGGAGCCCGCCGCTCTTTCTTCTGTAGAA
TGAAGTGCAACAGGCCTTCAGTAAAGGTGGAAGATAAGGACTTCGCCTCTACCTGTTCAAAGAAAAAAGC
AGATCGAAAAAGCTTCTGCACAATCCACAGCACAGGCTATTTGAAAAGCTGGCCACCCACGAAGATGGGG
CTGGACGAAGACAATGAGCCAGACAACGAGGGCTGCAACCTCAGCTGCCTCGTTGCAATCGGGCGCCTGC
ACTCGCACATGGTTCCACAACCAGCGAACGGGGAAATACGGGTGAAATCTATGGAGTACGTTTCTCGACA
CGCAATAGATGGGAAATTTGTTTTTGTAGATCAGAGGGCGACAGCTATTTTGGCGTATCTACCACAGGAA
CTTCTAGGTACATCATGTTATGAGTATTTTCATCAAGACGACATAGGACACCTCGCAGAATGTCACAGGC
AAGTTTTACAGACAAGAGAAAAGATCACAACTAATTGCTATAAGTTTAAGATCAAAGATGGTTCTTTTAT
CACGCTACGAAGTCGATGGTTCAGTTTCATGAACCCGTGGACCAAGGAAGTTGAATACATTGTCTCAACC
AACACTGTTGTTTTAGCCAATGTCCTGGAAGGCGGGGACCCAACCTTCCCGCAGCTAACAGCACCCCCCC
ACAGCATGGACAGCATGCTGCCCTCTGGAGAAGGTGGCCCAAAGAGGACTCATCCCACTGTCCCAGGCAT
TCCAGGGGGAACCAGAGCCGGAGCAGGAAAAATAGGTCGAATGATCGCGGAGGAAATCATGGAAATCCAC
AGGATAAGAGGGTCATCGCCTTCCAGCTGTGGCTCCAGCCCGCTGAACATCACAAGTACGCCTCCCCCTG
ATGCCTCTTCTCCAGGAGGCAAGAAGATTCTAAATGGAGGGACTCCAGACATTCCTTCCACTGGACTATT
ACCAGGGCAGGCTCAGGAGACCCCAGGGTATCCCTATTCTGATAGTTCTTCTATTCTTGGTGAGAACCCC
CACATAGGCATCGATATGATAGATAACGACCAAGGATCAAGTAGTCCCAGTAACGATGAGGCAGCAATGG
CTGTCATCATGAGCCTCTTGGAAGCAGATGCGGGGCTGGGTGGCCCCGTTGACTTTAGTGACTTGCCATG
GCCGCTGTAGACGCGTGAAGGTACCAGGGAATTCACTCCTCAGGTGCAGGCTGCCTATCAGAAGGTGGTG
GCTGGTGTGGCCAATGCCCTGGCTCACAAATACCACTGAGATCTTTTTCCCTCTGCCAAAAATTATGGGG
ACATCATGAAGCCCCTTGAGCATCTGACTTCTGGCTAATAAAGGAAATTTATTTTCATTGCAATAGTGTG
TTGGAATTTTTTGTGTCTCTCACTCGGAAGGACATATGGGAGGGCAAATCATTTAAAACATCAGAATGAG
TATTTGGTTTAGAGTTTGGCAACATATGCCCATATGCTGGCTGCCATGAACAAAGGTTGGCTATAAAGAG
GTCATCAGTATATGAAACAGCCCCCTGCTGTCCATTCCTTATTCCATAGAAAAGCCTTGACTTGAGGTTA
GATTTTTTTTATATTTTGTTTTGTGTTATTTTTTTCTTTAACATCCCTAAAATTTTCCTTACATGTTTTA
CTAGCCAGATTTTTCCTCCTCTCCTGACTACTCCCAGTCATAGCTGTCCCTCTTCTCTTATGGAGATCCC
TCGACCTGCAGCCCAAGCTTGGCGTAATCATGGTCATAGCTGTTTCCTGTGTGAAATTGTTATCCGCTCA
CAATTCCACACAACATACGAGCCGGAAGCATAAAGTGTAAAGCCTGGGGTGCCTAATGAGTGAGCTAACT
CACATTAATTGCGTTGCGCTCACTGCCCGCTTTCCAGTCGGGAAACCTGTCGTGCCAGCGGATCCGCATC
TCAATTAGTCAGCAACCATAGTCCCGCCCCTAACTCCGCCCATCCCGCCCCTAACTCCGCCCAGTTCCGC
CCATTCTCCGCCCCATGGCTGACTAATTTTTTTTATTTATGCAGAGGCCGAGGCCGCCTCGGCCTCTGAG
CTATTCCAGAAGTAGTGAGGAGGCTTTTTTGGAGGCCTAGGCTTTTGCAAAAAGCTAACTTGTTTATTGC
AGCTTATAATGGTTACAAATAAAGCAATAGCATCACAAATTTCACAAATAAAGCATTTTTTTCACTGCAT
TCTAGTTGTGGTTTGTCCAAACTCATCAATGTATCTTATCATGTCTGGATCCGCTGCATTAATGAATCGG
CCAACGCGCGGGGAGAGGCGGTTTGCGTATTGGGCGCTCTTCCGCTTCCTCGCTCACTGACTCGCTGCGC
TCGGTCGTTCGGCTGCGGCGAGCGGTATCAGCTCACTCAAAGGCGGTAATACGGTTATCCACAGAATCAG
GGGATAACGCAGGAAAGAACATGTGAGCAAAAGGCCAGCAAAAGGCCAGGAACCGTAAAAAGGCCGCGTT
GCTGGCGTTTTTCCATAGGCTCCGCCCCCCTGACGAGCATCACAAAAATCGACGCTCAAGTCAGAGGTGG
CGAAACCCGACAGGACTATAAAGATACCAGGCGTTTCCCCCTGGAAGCTCCCTCGTGCGCTCTCCTGTTC
CGACCCTGCCGCTTACCGGATACCTGTCCGCCTTTCTCCCTTCGGGAAGCGTGGCGCTTTCTCATAGCTC
ACGCTGTAGGTATCTCAGTTCGGTGTAGGTCGTTCGCTCCAAGCTGGGCTGTGTGCACGAACCCCCCGTT
CAGCCCGACCGCTGCGCCTTATCCGGTAACTATCGTCTTGAGTCCAACCCGGTAAGACACGACTTATCGC
CACTGGCAGCAGCCACTGGTAACAGGATTAGCAGAGCGAGGTATGTAGGCGGTGCTACAGAGTTCTTGAA
GTGGTGGCCTAACTACGGCTACACTAGAAGAACAGTATTTGGTATCTGCGCTCTGCTGAAGCCAGTTACC
TTCGGAAAAAGAGTTGGTAGCTCTTGATCCGGCAAACAAACCACCGCTGGTAGCGGTGGTTTTTTTGTTT
GCAAGCAGCAGATTACGCGCAGAAAAAAAGGATCTCAAGAAGATCCTTTGATCTTTTCTACGGGGTCTGA
CGCTCAGTGGAACGAAAACTCACGTTAAGGGATTTTGGTCATGAGATTATCAAAAAGGATCTTCACCTAG
ATCCTTTTAAATTAAAAATGAAGTTTTAAATCAATCTAAAGTATATATGAGTAAACTTGGTCTGACAGTT
ACCAATGCTTAATCAGTGAGGCACCTATCTCAGCGATCTGTCTATTTCGTTCATCCATAGTTGCCTGACT
CCCCGTCGTGTAGATAACTACGATACGGGAGGGCTTACCATCTGGCCCCAGTGCTGCAATGATACCGCGA
GACCCACGCTCACCGGCTCCAGATTTATCAGCAATAAACCAGCCAGCCGGAAGGGCCGAGCGCAGAAGTG
GTCCTGCAACTTTATCCGCCTCCATCCAGTCTATTAATTGTTGCCGGGAAGCTAGAGTAAGTAGTTCGCC
AGTTAATAGTTTGCGCAACGTTGTTGCCATTGCTACAGGCATCGTGGTGTCACGCTCGTCGTTTGGTATG
GCTTCATTCAGCTCCGGTTCCCAACGATCAAGGCGAGTTACATGATCCCCCATGTTGTGCAAAAAAGCGG
TTAGCTCCTTCGGTCCTCCGATCGTTGTCAGAAGTAAGTTGGCCGCAGTGTTATCACTCATGGTTATGGC
AGCACTGCATAATTCTCTTACTGTCATGCCATCCGTAAGATGCTTTTCTGTGACTGGTGAGTACTCAACC
AAGTCATTCTGAGAATAGTGTATGCGGCGACCGAGTTGCTCTTGCCCGGCGTCAATACGGGATAATACCG
CGCCACATAGCAGAACTTTAAAAGTGCTCATCATTGGAAAACGTTCTTCGGGGCGAAAACTCTCAAGGAT
CTTACCGCTGTTGAGATCCAGTTCGATGTAACCCACTCGTGCACCCAACTGATCTTCAGCATCTTTTACT
TTCACCAGCGTTTCTGGGTGAGCAAAAACAGGAAGGCAAAATGCCGCAAAAAAGGGAATAAGGGCGACAC
GGAAATGTTGAATACTCATACTCTTCCTTTTTCAATATTATTGAAGCATTTATCAGGGTTATTGTCTCAT
GAGCGGATACATATTTGAATGTATTTAGAAAAATAAACAAATAGGGGTTCCGCGCACATTTCCCCGAAAA
GTGCCACCTG
